Addgene plasmid #40386: pBACgus_Sumostar/LRRK2 1867-2186
Depositing lab: Michael J Fox Foundation MJFF. Depositing organization: Michael J Fox Foundation.
Backbone
  Vector backbone: pBACgus_SUMOstar
  Backbone manufacturer: Novagen
  Vector type: Baculovirus
Growth in bacteria
  Bacterial resistance: Ampicillin, 100 μg/mL
  Growth temperature: 37°C
  Growth strain: Top10
  Copy number: High Copy
Gene/Insert 1
  Gene/Insert name: SUMO
  Species: Synthetic
  Promoter: polH
  Tag / fusion protein: 6xHis (N terminal on insert)
  Cloning method: Restriction Enzyme; 5′ cloning site BamHI (destroyed during cloning); 3′ cloning site HindIII (destroyed during cloning)
  Sequencing primers: 5′ DSP2466For:GAATTTCGTCGACAGATC; 3′ DSP2466Rev:AATAACCCGGATCAGCTT
Gene/Insert 2
  Gene/Insert name: LRRK2
  Species: H. sapiens (human)
  Mutation: WT aa1867-2186
  Entrez Gene: LRRK2 (a.k.a. AURA17, DARDARIN, PARK8, RIPK7, ROCO2)
  Tag / fusion protein: HisTEV (N terminal on insert)
Terms and licenses: Academic/Nonprofit Terms; Industry Terms
How to cite: pBACgus_Sumostar/LRRK2 1867-2186 was a gift from Michael J Fox Foundation MJFF (Addgene plasmid # 40386 ; http://n2t.net/addgene:40386 ; RRID:Addgene_40386)
