[The description below was written by a language model from this plasmid's Addgene catalogue record and pLannotate feature annotations shown in this document.]
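Description:
pBACgus_Sumostar/LRRK2 1867-2186 is a baculovirus transfer plasmid built on the Novagen pBACgus_SUMOstar backbone, intended for producing a fragment of human LRRK2 in insect cells. In E. coli it is maintained as a high-copy plasmid through a ColE1/pUC-type origin and selected with ampicillin via the β-lactamase gene. An f1 phage origin and a residual lacZα fragment are also annotated. The expression region is flanked by AcMNPV sequences, lef2/ORF603 on one side and the ORF1629 recombination region on the other. These flanks allow homologous recombination with baculoviral DNA to place the cassette at the polyhedrin locus and generate recombinant virus.

The payload is driven by the very late polyhedrin (polH) promoter. It encodes a SUMOstar tag, a modified yeast SMT3-derived SUMO engineered to resist cleavage by endogenous eukaryotic SUMO proteases, fused upstream of wild-type human LRRK2 residues 1867–2186. The catalogue lists an N-terminal 6xHis tag on the SUMO portion and a His-TEV element preceding the LRRK2 fragment, which would permit affinity purification and protease removal of the fusion partner. The feature table additionally detects a short His-tag fragment downstream of the LRRK2 coding region, but the record does not say whether this is in frame and translated. A divergently oriented cassette expresses E. coli β-glucuronidase (GUS) from the baculovirus late p6.9 promoter, giving a colorimetric reporter for identifying recombinant virus and infected cells. The record does not state a specific application, but the design points to recombinant production and purification of this LRRK2 region, a protein linked to Parkinson's disease (PARK8).
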