Features (pLannotate 1.2.2; 15 found; start..end, strand, type, name):
    329..453     +  CDS            lef2: baculovirus late expression factor 2
    491..1096    +  CDS            ORF603: baculovirus ORF603 protein
   1167..2972    -  CDS            GUS: β-glucuronidase; uidA (or gusA) from E. coli
   2987..3302    -  promoter       p6.9 promoter: Autographa californica p6.9; baculovirus late basic protein promoter
   3317..3408    +  promoter       polyhedrin promoter: polh from Autographa californica; promoter for the baculovirus polyhedrin gene
   3454..3740    +  CDS            SUMO (fragment): cleavable ubiquitin-like protein tag; S. cerevisiae SMT3 (truncated and modified); modified to prevent cleavage by eukaryotic SUMO proteases
   3793..4752    +  CDS            LRRK2 (fragment): LRRK2_HUMAN - Also known as PARK8. Experimental evidence at protein level: Swiss-Prot protein existence level 1. Serine/threonine-protein kinase which phosphorylates a broad range of proteins involved in multiple processes such as neuronal plasticity, autophagy, and vesicle trafficking (PubMed:20949042, PubMed:22012985, PubMed:26824392, PubMed:29125462, PubMed:28720718, PubMed:29127255, PubMed:30398148, PubMed:29212815, PubMed:30635421, PubMed:21850687, PubMed:23395371, PubMed:17114044, PubMed:24687852, PubMed:26014385, PubMed:25201882). Is a key regulator of RAB GTPases by regulating the GTP/
   4778..4795    +  CDS            9xHis (fragment): 9xHis affinity tag
   4832..6189    +  misc_recomb    baculovirus recombination region (ORF1629): contains part of ORF1629
   6187..6264    -  CDS            P61 (fragment): P78_NPVAC - Experimental evidence at protein level: Swiss-Prot protein existence level 1. Plays a role in the transport of the nucleocapsids from the cytoplasm toward the host nucleus together with the host actin- polymerizing Arp2/3 complex. From Autographa californica nuclear polyhedrosis virus (AcMNPV).
   6452..7040    -  rep_origin     ori: high-copy-number ColE1/pMB1/pBR322/pUC origin of replication
   7211..8071    -  CDS            AmpR: β-lactamase; bla; confers resistance to ampicillin, carbenicillin, and related antibiotics
   8072..8176    -  promoter       AmpR promoter: bla
   8203..8658    +  rep_origin     f1 ori (sequence partly withheld): f1 bacteriophage origin of replication; arrow indicates direction of (+) strand synthesis
   8663..1       -  CDS            lacZα (fragment) (across the origin): LacZα fragment of β-galactosidase; lacZ fragment
>Addgene plasmid #40386 | pBACgus_Sumostar/LRRK2 1867-2186 | depositor full sequence | sequence record 52063 | pBACgus_Sumostar/LRRK2 1867-2186 sequence 8728 bps
GGAACGGCTCCGCCCACTATTAATGAAATTAAAAATTCCAATTTTAAAAAACGCAGCAAGAGAAACATTT
GTATGAAAGAATGCGTAGAAGGAAAGAAAAATGTCGTCGACATGCTGAACAACAAGATTAATATGCCTCC
GTGTATAAAAAAAATATTGAACGATTTGAAAGAAAACAATGTACCGCGCGGCGGTATGTACAGGAAGAGG
TTTATACTAAACTGTTACATTGCAAACGTGGTTTCGTGTGCCAAGTGTGAAAACCGATGTTTAATCAAGG
CTCTGACGCATTTCTACAACCACGACTCCAAGTGTGTGGGTGAAGTCATGCATCTTTTAATCAAATCCCA
AGATGTGTATAAACCACCAAACTGCCAAAAAATGAAAACTGTCGACAAGCTCTGTCCGTTTGCTGGCAAC
TGCAAGGGTCTCAATCCTATTTGTAATTATTGAATAATAAAACAATTATAAATGCTAAATTTGTTTTTTA
TTAACGATACAAACCAAACGCAACAAGAACATTTGTAGTATTATCTATAATTGAAAACGCGTAGTTATAA
TCGCTGAGGTAATATTTAAAATCATTTTCAAATGATTCACAGTTAATTTGCGACAATATAATTTTATTTT
CACATAAACTAGACGCCTTGTCGTCTTCTTCTTCGTATTCCTTCTCTTTTTCATTTTTCTCTTCATAAAA
ATTAACATAGTTATTATCGTATCCATATATGTATCTATCGTATAGAGTAAATTTTTTGTTGTCATAAATA
TATATGTCTTTTTTAATGGGGTGTATAGTACCGCTGCGCATAGTTTTTCTGTAATTTACAACAGTGCTAT
TTTCTGGTAGTTCTTCGGAGTGTGTTGCTTTAATTATTAAATTTATATAATCAATGAATTTGGGATCGTC
GGTTTTGTACAATATGTTGCCGGCATAGTACGCAGCTTCTTCTAGTTCAATTACACCATTTTTTAGCAGC
ACCGGATTAACATAACTTTCCAAAATGTTGTACGAACCGTTAAACAAAAACAGTTCACCTCCCTTTTCTA
TACTATTGTCTGCGAGCAGTTGTTTGTTGTTAAAAATAACAGCCATTGTAATGAGACGCACAAACTAATA
TCACAAACTGGAAATGTCTATCAATATATAGTTGCTGATCAGATCCTCATTGTTTGCCTCCCTGCTGCGG
TTTTTCACCGAAGTTCATGCCAGTCCAGCGTTTTTGCAGCAGAAAAGCCGCCGACTTCGGTTTGCGGTCG
CGAGTGAAGATCCCTTTCTTGTTACCGCCAACGCGCAATATGCCTTGCGAGGTCGCAAAATCGGCGAAAT
TCCATACCTGTTCACCGACGACGGCGCTGACGCGATCAAAGACGCGGTGATACATATCCAGCCATGCACA
CTGATACTCTTCACTCCACATGTCGGTGTACATTGAGTGCAGCCCGGCTAACGTATCCACGCCGTATTCG
GTGATGATAATCGGCTGATGCAGTTTCTCCTGCCAGGCCAGAAGTTCTTTTTCCAGTACCTTCTCTGCCG
TTTCCAAATCGCCGCTTTGGACATACCATCCGTAATAACGGTTCAGGCACAGCACATCAAAGAGATCGCT
GATGGTATCGGTGTGAGCGTCGCAGAACATTACATTGACGCAGGTGATCGGACGCGTCGGGTCGAGTTTA
CGCGTTGCTTCCGCCAGTGGCGCGAAATATTCCCGTGCACCTTGCGGACGGGTATCCGGTTCGTTGGCAA
TACTCCACATCACCACGCTTGGGTGGTTTTTGTCACGCGCTATCAGCTCTTTAATCGCCTGTAAGTGCGC
TTGCTGAGTTTCCCCGTTGACTGCCTCTTCGCTGTACAGTTCTTTCGGCTTGTTGCCCGCTTCGAAACCA
ATGCCTAAAGAGAGCGAAAAGCCGACAGCAGCAGTTTCATCAATCACCACGATGCCATGTTCATCTGCCC
AGTCGAGCATCTCTTCAGCGTAAGGGTAATGCGAGGTACGGTAGGAGTTGGCCCCAATCCAGTCCATTAA
TGCGTGGTCGTGCACCATCAGCACGTTATCGAATCCTTTGCCACGTAAGTCCGCATCTTCATGACGACCA
AAGCCAGTAAAGTAGAACGGTTTGTGGTTAATCAGGAACTGTTGGCCCTTCACTGCCACTGACCGGATGC
CGACGCGAAGCGGGTAGATATCACACTCTGTCTGGCTTTTGGCTGTGACGCACAGTTCATAGAGATAACC
TTCACCCGGTTGCCAGAGGTGCGGATTCACCACTTGCAAAGTCCCGCTAGTGCCTTGTCCAGTTGCAACC
ACCTGTTGATCCGCATCACGCAGTTCAACGCTGACATCACCATTGGCCACCACCTGCCAGTCAACAGACG
CGTGGTTACAGTCTTGCGCGACATGCGTCACCACGGTGATATCGTCCACCCAGGTGTTCGGCGTGGTGTA
GAGCATTACGCTGCGATGGATTCCGGCATAGTTAAAGAAATCATGGAAGTAAGACTGCTTTTTCTTGCCG
TTTTCGTCGGTAATCACCATTCCCGGCGGGATAGTCTGCCAGTTCAGTTCGTTGTTCACACAAACGGTGA
TACGTACACTTTTCCCGGCAATAACATACGGCGTGACATCGGCTTCAAATGGCGTATAGCCGCCCTGATG
CTCCATCACTTCCTGATTATTGACCCACACTTTGCCGTAATGAGTGACCGCATCGAAACGCAGCACGATA
CGCTGGCCTGCCCAACCTTTCGGTATAAAGACTTCGCGCTGATACCAGACGTTGCCCGCATAATTACGAA
TATCTGCATCGGCGAACTGATCGTTAAAACTGCCTGGCACAGCAATTGCCCGGCTTTCTTGTAACGCGCT
TTCCCACCAACGCTGATCAATTCCACAGTTTTCGCGATCCAGACTGAATGCCCACAGGCCGTCGAGTTTT
TTGATTTCACGGGTTGGGGTTTCTACAGGACGGACCATATTTATAGGTGTAATTTATGTAGCTGTAATTT
TTACCTTATTAATATTTTTTACGCTTTGCATTCGACGACTGAACTCCCAAATATATGTTTAACTCGTCTT
GGTCGTTTGAATTTTTGTTGCTGTGTTTCCTAATATTTTCCATCACCTTAAATATGTTATTGTAATCCTC
AATGTTGAACTTGCAATTGGACACGGCATAGTTTTCCATAGTCGTGTAAAACATGGTATTGGCTGCATTG
TAATACATCCGACTGAGCGGGTACGGATCTATGTGTTTGAGCAGCCTGTTCAAAAACTCTGCATCGTCGC
AAAACGGAATTTCGTCGACAGATCTGATCATGGAGATAATTAAAATGATAACCATCTCGCAAATAAATAA
GTATTTTACTGTTTTCGTAACAGTTTTGTAATAAAAAAACCTATAAATATAGGATCTATGGGTCATCACC
ATCATCATCACGGGTCCCTGCAGGACTCAGAAGTCAATCAAGAAGCTAAGCCAGAGGTCAAGCCAGAAGT
CAAGCCTGAGACTCACATCAATTTAAAGGTGTCCGATGGATCTTCAGAGATCTTCTTCAAGATCAAAAAG
ACCACTCCTTTAAGAAGGCTGATGGAAGCGTTCGCTAAAAGACAGGGTAAGGAAATGGACTCCTTAACGT
TCTTGTACGACGGTATTGAAATTCAAGCTGATCAGACCCCTGAAGATTTGGACATGGAGGATAACGATAT
TATTGAGGCTCACAGAGAACAGATTGGAGGATCCATGCACCACCATCACCACCATCACCACGAGAACCTT
TATTTCCAAGGAAACATCATGCTCAACAACGATGAGCTCGAATTTGAACAAGCTCCAGAATTCCTGCTCG
GCGACGGCTCTTTCGGCTCCGTATACCGTGCTGCTTATGAAGGCGAAGAAGTCGCCGTAAAGATCTTCAA
CAAGCACACCTCGCTCCGTCTGCTCCGTCAGGAACTGGTCGTTCTGTGTCATCTGCACCATCCGAGCCTC
ATCTCCCTGCTGGCCGCTGGCATCCGTCCTCGTATGCTGGTGATGGAGCTGGCATCCAAGGGCTCTCTCG
ACCGCCTGCTGCAGCAGGACAAGGCTTCTCTGACCCGTACTCTGCAGCATCGTATCGCTCTGCATGTAGC
TGACGGCCTGCGTTATCTTCATTCTGCAATGATCATTTATCGCGACCTGAAACCTCATAATGTACTGCTG
TTTACTCTGTACCCGAACGCTGCCATCATCGCTAAGATTGCAGACTATGGTATTGCGCAGTACTGCTGCC
GCATGGGCATTAAAACAAGCGAAGGTACGCCGGGTTTCCGTGCTCCAGAAGTGGCTCGTGGCAACGTTAT
TTACAACCAGCAAGCTGACGTTTACTCGTTCGGTCTGCTCCTGTACGATATCCTGACTACCGGCGGCCGT
ATCGTAGAAGGTCTGAAGTTCCCTAACGAATTCGACGAACTGGAAATCCAGGGCAAGCTGCCAGACCCGG
TTAAAGAATACGGTTGCGCTCCGTGGCCGATGGTAGAGAAGCTCATCAAACAGTGCCTTAAAGAAAACCC
TCAGGAACGTCCAACCTCTGCTCAAGTGTTCGACATCCTTAACAGCGCTGAACTCGTCTGTCTGACTCGC
CGTATTCTCCTGCCTAAGAATGTTATCGTGGAATGTATGGTTGCTACTCACCATAACTCTCGCAACGCTT
CCATCTGGCTCGGCTGTGGCCACACTGACCGTGGTCAGCTCAGCTTCCTGGACCTGAACACTTGATAAGC
TTGCGGCCGCACTCGAGCACCACCACCACCACCACTAACCTAGGTAGCTGAGCGCATGCAAGCTGATCCG
GGTTATTAGTACATTTATTAAGCGCTAGATTCTGTGCGTTGTTGATTTACAGACAATTGTTGTACGTATT
TTAATAATTCATTAAATTTATAATCTTTAGGGTGGTATGTTAGAGCGAAAATCAAATGATTTTCAGCGTC
TTTATATCTGAATTTAAATATTAAATCCTCAATAGATTTGTAAAATAGGTTTCGATTAGTTTCAAACAAG
GGTTGTTTTTCCGAACCGATGGCTGGACTATCTAATGGATTTTCGCTCAACGCCACAAAACTTGCCAAAT
CTTGTAGCAGCAATCTAGCTTTGTCGATATTCGTTTGTGTTTTGTTTTGTAATAAAGGTTCGACGTCGTT
CAAAATATTATGCGCTTTTGTATTTCTTTCATCACTGTCGTTAGTGTACAATTGACTCGACGTAAACACG
TTAAATAGAGCTTGGACATATTTAACATCGGGCGTGTTAGCTTTATTAGGCCGATTATCGTCGTCGTCCC
AACCCTCGTCGTTAGAAGTTGCTTCCGAAGACGATTTTGCCATAGCCACACGACGCCTATTAATTGTGTC
GGCTAACACGTCCGCGATCAAATTTGTAGTTGAGCTTTTTGGAATTATTTCTGATTGCGGGCGTTTTTGG
GCGGGTTTCAATCTAACTGTGCCCGATTTTAATTCAGACAACACGTTAGAAAGCGATGGTGCAGGCGGTG
GTAACATTTCAGACGGCAAATCTACTAATGGCGGCGGTGGTGGAGCTGATGATAAATCTACCATCGGTGG
AGGCGCAGGCGGGGCTGGCGGCGGAGGCGGAGGCGGAGGTGGTGGCGGTGATGCAGACGGCGGTTTAGGC
TCAAATGTCTCTTTAGGCAACACAGTCGGCACCTCAACTATTGTACTGGTTTCGGGCGCCGTTTTTGGTT
TGACCGGTCTGAGACGAGTGCGATTTTTTTCGTTTCTAATAGCTTCCAACAATTGTTGTCTGTCGTCTAA
AGGTGCAGCGGGTTGAGGTTCCGTCGGCATTGGTGGAGCGGGCGGCAATTCAGACATCGATGGTGGTGGT
GGTGGTGGAGGCGCTGGAATGTTAGGCACGGGAGAAGGTGGTGGCGGCGGTGCCGCCGGTATAATTTGTT
CTGGTTTAGTTTGTTCGCGCACGATTGTGGGCACCGGCGCAGGCGCCGCTGGCTGCACAACGGAAGGTCG
TCTGCTTCGAGGCAGCGCTTGGGGTGGTGGCAATTCAATATTATAATTGGAATACAAATCGTAAAAATCT
GCTATAAGCATTGTAATTTCGCTATCGTTTACCGTGCCGATATTTAACAACCGCTCAATGTAAGCAATTG
TATTGTAAAGAGATTGTCTCAAGCTCGGATCGATCCCGCACGCCGATAACAAGCCTTTTCATTTTTACTA
CAGCATTGTAGTGGCGAGACACTTCGCTGTCGTCGAGGTTTAAACGCTTCCTCGCTCACTGACTCGCTGC
GCTCGGTCGTTCGGCTGCGGCGAGCGGTATCAGCTCACTCAAAGGCGGTAATACGGTTATCCACAGAATC
AGGGGATAACGCAGGAAAGAACATGTGAGCAAAAGGCCAGCAAAAGGCCAGGAACCGTAAAAAGGCCGCG
TTGCTGGCGTTTTTCCATAGGCTCCGCCCCCCTGACGAGCATCACAAAAATCGACGCTCAAGTCAGAGGT
GGCGAAACCCGACAGGACTATAAAGATACCAGGCGTTTCCCCCTGGAAGCTCCCTCGTGCGCTCTCCTGT
TCCGACCCTGCCGCTTACCGGATACCTGTCCGCCTTTCTCCCTTCGGGAAGCGTGGCGCTTTCTCATAGC
TCACGCTGTAGGTATCTCAGTTCGGTGTAGGTCGTTCGCTCCAAGCTGGGCTGTGTGCACGAACCCCCCG
TTCAGCCCGACCGCTGCGCCTTATCCGGTAACTATCGTCTTGAGTCCAACCCGGTAAGACACGACTTATC
GCCACTGGCAGCAGCCACTGGTAACAGGATTAGCAGAGCGAGGTATGTAGGCGGTGCTACAGAGTTCTTG
AAGTGGTGGCCTAACTACGGCTACACTAGAAGGACAGTATTTGGTATCTGCGCTCTGCTGAAGCCAGTTA
CCTTCGGAAAAAGAGTTGGTAGCTCTTGATCCGGCAAACAAACCACCGCTGGTAGCGGTGGTTTTTTTGT
TTGCAAGCAGCAGATTACGCGCAGAAAAAAAGGATCTCAAGAAGATCCTTTGATCTTTTCTACGGGGTCT
GACGCTCAGTGGAACGAAAACTCACGTTAAGGGATTTTGGTCATGAGATTATCAAAAAGGATCTTCACCT
AGATCCTTTTAAATTAAAAATGAAGTTTTAAATCAATCTAAAGTATATATGAGTAAACTTGGTCTGACAG
TTACCAATGCTTAATCAGTGAGGCACCTATCTCAGCGATCTGTCTATTTCGTTCATCCATAGTTGCCTGA
CTCCCCGTCGTGTAGATAACTACGATACGGGAGGGCTTACCATCTGGCCCCAGTGCTGCAATGATACCGC
GAGACCCACGCTCACCGGCTCCAGATTTATCAGCAATAAACCAGCCAGCCGGAAGGGCCGAGCGCAGAAG
TGGTCCTGCAACTTTATCCGCCTCCATCCAGTCTATTAATTGTTGCCGGGAAGCTAGAGTAAGTAGTTCG
CCAGTTAATAGTTTGCGCAACGTTGTTGCCATTGCTACAGGCATCGTGGTGTCACGCTCGTCGTTTGGTA
TGGCTTCATTCAGCTCCGGTTCCCAACGATCAAGGCGAGTTACATGATCCCCCATGTTGTGCAAAAAAGC
GGTTAGCTCCTTCGGTCCTCCGATCGTTGTCAGAAGTAAGTTGGCCGCAGTGTTATCACTCATGGTTATG
GCAGCACTGCATAATTCTCTTACTGTCATGCCATCCGTAAGATGCTTTTCTGTGACTGGTGAGTACTCAA
CCAAGTCATTCTGAGAATAGTGTATGCGGCGACCGAGTTGCTCTTGCCCGGCGTCAATACGGGATAATAC
CGCGCCACATAGCAGAACTTTAAAAGTGCTCATCATTGGAAAACGTTCTTCGGGGCGAAAACTCTCAAGG
ATCTTACCGCTGTTGAGATCCAGTTCGATGTAACCCACTCGTGCACCCAACTGATCTTCAGCATCTTTTA
CTTTCACCAGCGTTTCTGGGTGAGCAAAAACAGGAAGGCAAAATGCCGCAAAAAAGGGAATAAGGGCGAC
ACGGAAATGTTGAATACTCATACTCTTCCTTTTTCAATATTATTGAAGCATTTATCAGGGTTATTGTCTC
ATGAGCGGATACATATTTGAATGTATTTAGAAAAATAAACAAATAGGGGTTCCGCGCACATTTCCCCGAA
AAGTGCCACCTG
[124 nt withheld, positions 8203-8326]
C
[91 nt withheld, positions 8328-8418]
A
[49 nt withheld, positions 8420-8468]
CCTTTGACGTTGGAGTCCACGTTCTTT
[37 nt withheld, positions 8496-8532]
ACCCTATCTCGGTCTATTCTTTTGATTTATAAGGGATTTTGCCGATTTCGGCCTATTGGTTAAAAAATGA
GCTGATTTAACAAAAATTTAACGCGAATTTTAACAAAATATTAACGTTTACAATTTCCCATTCGCCATTC
AGGCTGCGCAACTGTTGGGAAGGGCGATCGGTGCGGGCCTCTTCGCTATTACGCCA
