>Addgene plasmid #40386 | pBACgus_Sumostar/LRRK2 1867-2186 | addgene partial sequence | sequence record 53026 | DSP2466Rev 5'-AATAACCCGGATCAGCTT-3'
TGGTGGTGGTGGTGGTGCTCGAGTGCGGCCGCAAGCTTATCAAGTGTTCAGGTCCAGGAAGCTGAGCTGA
CCACGGTCAGTGTGGCCACAGCCGAGCCAGATGGAAGCGTTGCGAGAGTTATGGTGAGTAGCAACCATAC
ATTCCACGATAACATTCTTAGGCAGGAGAATACGGCGAGTCAGACAGACGAGTTCAGCGCTGTTAAGGAT
GTCGAACACTTGAGCAGAGGTTGGACGTTCCTGAGGGTTTTCTTTAAGGCACTGTTTGATGAGCTTCTCT
ACCATCGGCCACGGAGCGCAACCGTATTCTTTAACCGGGTCTGGCAGCTTGCCCTGGATTTCCAGTTCGT
CGAATTCGTTAGGGAACTTCAGACCTTCTACGATACGGCCGCCGGTAGTCAGGATATCGTACAGGAGCAG
ACCGAACGAGTAAACGTCAGCTTGCTGGTTGTAAATAACGTTGCCACGAGCCACTTCTGGAGCACGGAAA
CCCGGCGTACCTTCGCTTGTTTTAATGCCCATGCGGCAGCAGTACTGCGCAATACCATAGTCTGCAATCT
TAGCGATGATGGCAGCGTTCGGGTACAGAGTAAACAGCAGTACATTATGAGGTTTCAGGTCGCGATAAAT
GATCATTGCAGAATGAAGATAACGCAGGCCGTCAGCTACATGCAGAGCGATACGATGCTGCAGAGTACGG
GTCAGAGAAGCCTTGTCCTGCTGCAGCAGGCGGTCGAGAGAGCCCTTGGATGCCAGCTCCATCACCAGCA
TACGAGGACGGATGCCAGCGGCCAGCAGGGAGATGAGGCTCGGATGGTGCAGATGACACAGAACGACCAG
TTCCTGACGGAGCAGACGGAGCGAGGTGTGCTTGTTGAA
