>Addgene plasmid #40386 | pBACgus_Sumostar/LRRK2 1867-2186 | addgene partial sequence | sequence record 53027 | DSP2466For 5'-GAATTTCGTCGACAGATC-3'
AATAAATAAGTATTTTACTGTTTTCGTAACAGTTTTGTAATAAAAAAACCTATAAATATAGGATCTATGG
GTCATCACCATCATCATCACGGGTCCCTGCAGGACTCAGAAGTCAATCAAGAAGCTAAGCCAGAGGTCAA
GCCAGAAGTCAAGCCTGAGACTCACATCAATTTAAAGGTGTCCGATGGATCTTCAGAGATCTTCTTCAAG
ATCAAAAAGACCACTCCTTTAAGAAGGCTGATGGAAGCGTTCGCTAAAAGACAGGGTAAGGAAATGGACT
CCTTAACGTTCTTGTACGACGGTATTGAAATTCAAGCTGATCAGACCCCTGAAGATTTGGACATGGAGGA
TAACGATATTATTGAGGCTCACAGAGAACAGATTGGAGGATCCATGCACCACCATCACCACCATCACCAC
GAGAACCTTTATTTCCAAGGAAACATCATGCTCAACAACGATGAGCTCGAATTTGAACAAGCTCCAGAAT
TCCTGCTCGGCGACGGCTCTTTCGGCTCCGTATACCGTGCTGCTTATGAAGGCGAAGAAGTCGCCGTAAA
GATCTTCAACAAGCACACCTCGCTCCGTCTGCTCCGTCAGGAACTGGTCGTTCTGTGTCATCTGCACCAT
CCGAGCCTCATCTCCCTGCTGGCCGCTGGCATCCGTCCTCGTATGCTGGTGATGGAGCTGGCATCCAAGG
GCTCTCTCGACCGCCTGCTGCAGCAGGACAAGGCTTCTCTGACCCGTACTCTGCAGCATCGTATCGCTCT
GCATGTAGCTGACGGCCTGCGTTATCTTCATTCTGCAATGATCATTTATCGCGACCTGAAACCTCATAAT
GTACTG
